Addgene plasmid #246684: pcDNA3.1-Igκ SP-sGPR124-Fc
Purpose: Expression vector for a secreted human GPR124 ECD-mouse IgG2a Fc fusion protein
Depositing lab: Calvin Kuo & Mario Vallon. Depositing organization: Stanford University. Publication: A RECK-WNT7 Receptor-Ligand Interaction Enables Isoform-Specific Regulation of Wnt Bioavailability. Vallon M, Yuki K, Nguyen TD, Chang J, Yuan J, Siepe D, Miao Y, Essler M, Noda M, Garcia KC, Kuo CJ. Cell Rep. 2018 Oct 9;25(2):339-349.e9. doi: 10.1016/j.celrep.2018.09.045. PubMed 30304675.
Backbone
  Vector backbone: pcDNA3.1(+)
  Vector type: Mammalian Expression
  Selectable markers: Neomycin (select with G418)
Growth in bacteria
  Bacterial resistance: Ampicillin, 100 μg/mL
  Growth temperature: 37°C
  Growth strain: DH5alpha
  Copy number: High Copy
Gene/Insert
  Gene/Insert name: GPR124 (alt names: ADGRA2; TEM5)
  Species: H. sapiens (human)
  Insert size (bp): 3117
  Mutation: ECD
  Entrez Gene: ADGRA2 (a.k.a. GPR124, TEM5)
  Promoter: CMV
  Tag / fusion protein: mouse IgG2a Fc (C terminal on insert)
  Cloning method: Restriction Enzyme; 5′ cloning site Unspecified (unknown if destroyed)
Resource information
  A portion of this plasmid was derived from a plasmid made by: Bert Vogelstein (Addgene #16561)
Terms and licenses: Academic/Nonprofit Terms; Industry Terms: Not Available to Industry
How to cite: pcDNA3.1-Igκ SP-sGPR124-Fc was a gift from Calvin Kuo & Mario Vallon (Addgene plasmid # 246684 ; http://n2t.net/addgene:246684 ; RRID:Addgene_246684)
