[The description below was written by a language model from this plasmid's Addgene catalogue record and pLannotate feature annotations shown in this document.]
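Description:
pcDNA3.1-Igκ SP-sGPR124-Fc is a mammalian expression plasmid built on the pcDNA3.1(+) backbone (8,325 nt in the sequenced record) for producing a soluble, secreted form of the human adhesion GPCR GPR124 (also called ADGRA2 or TEM5). The insert, listed as 3,117 bp, encodes only the extracellular domain of the receptor, fused at its C terminus to the Fc region of mouse IgG2a. As the name indicates, an Igκ signal peptide is placed at the N terminus to route the fusion into the secretory pathway, although this short leader is not separately annotated in the feature table. The table does show an ADGRA2 fragment that runs across the sequence origin and continues directly into the mouse Ighg Fc fragment.

Transcription is driven by the human CMV immediate-early enhancer and promoter and terminated by the bovine growth hormone polyadenylation signal. A T7 promoter lies just upstream of the coding region. A separate SV40 early promoter–neo–SV40 poly(A) cassette allows G418 selection of stably transfected mammalian cells. In E. coli the plasmid is maintained at high copy through the ColE1/pUC-type origin and selected with ampicillin via the β-lactamase gene, and an f1 origin is also present. Short annotated fragments such as the HIV-1 LTR, ble, lacI and bom matches appear to be residual backbone sequence or incidental similarity hits rather than functional parts.

The Fc moiety typically promotes dimerisation and permits capture or detection of the secreted protein with Fc-binding reagents. This suits the construct to making recombinant GPR124 ectodomain for binding and interaction studies, and the associated publication concerns RECK–WNT7 receptor–ligand interaction and Wnt bioavailability. Part of the plasmid derives from an earlier deposited plasmid.
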