Features (pLannotate 1.2.2; 21 found; start..end, strand, type, name):
   1203..1907    +  CDS            Ighg (fragment): GCAA_MOUSE - Experimental evidence at protein level: Swiss-Prot protein existence level 1. From Mus musculus (Mouse).
   1961..2185    +  polyA_signal   bGH poly(A) signal: bovine growth hormone polyadenylation signal
   2189..2210    +  promoter       SV40 promoter (fragment): SV40 enhancer and early promoter
   2231..2659    +  rep_origin     f1 ori (sequence partly withheld): f1 bacteriophage origin of replication; arrow indicates direction of (+) strand synthesis
   2673..3002    +  promoter       SV40 promoter: SV40 enhancer and early promoter
   3069..3860    +  CDS            neo: KKA2_KLEPN - Also known as kan, nptII. Experimental evidence at protein level: Swiss-Prot protein existence level 1. Resistance to kanamycin, neomycin, paromomycin, ribostamycin, butirosin and gentamicin B. From Klebsiella pneumoniae.
   3884..4042    +  CDS            ble (fragment): BLE_KLEPN - Experimental evidence at protein level: Swiss-Prot protein existence level 1. Binding protein with a strong affinity to the bleomycin family of antibiotics. Binds to CL990; an antimitotic-antibiotic compound. From Klebsiella pneumoniae.
   4037..4158    +  polyA_signal   SV40 poly(A) signal: SV40 polyadenylation signal
   4231..4247    -  protein_bind   lac operator: The lac repressor binds to the lac operator to inhibit transcription in E. coli. This inhibition can be relieved by adding lactose or isopropyl-β-D-thiogalactopyranoside (IPTG). lac repressor encoded by lacI
   4255..4285    -  promoter       lac promoter: promoter for the E. coli lac operon
   4300..4321    -  protein_bind   CAP binding site: CAP binding activates transcription in the presence of cAMP. E. coli catabolite activator protein
   4334..4426    -  CDS            lacI (fragment): lac repressor; lacI; The lac repressor binds to the lac operator to inhibit transcription in E. coli. This inhibition can be relieved by adding lactose or isopropyl-β-D-thiogalactopyranoside (IPTG).
   4609..5197    -  rep_origin     ori: high-copy-number ColE1/pMB1/pBR322/pUC origin of replication
   5368..6228    -  CDS            AmpR: β-lactamase; bla; confers resistance to ampicillin, carbenicillin, and related antibiotics
   6229..6333    -  promoter       AmpR promoter: bla
   6392..6444    -  misc_feature   bom (fragment): basis of mobility region from pBR322
   6599..6978    +  enhancer       CMV enhancer: human cytomegalovirus immediate early enhancer
   6979..7182    +  promoter       CMV promoter: human cytomegalovirus (CMV) immediate early promoter
   7178..7211    +  LTR            5' LTR (truncated) (fragment): truncated 5' long terminal repeat (LTR) from HIV-1
   7227..7245    +  promoter       T7 promoter: promoter for bacteriophage T7 RNA polymerase
   7308..1238    +  CDS            ADGRA2 (fragment) (across the origin): AGRA2_HUMAN - Also known as GPR124 From Homo sapiens (Human).
>Addgene plasmid #246684 | pcDNA3.1-Igκ SP-sGPR124-Fc | addgene full sequence | sequence record 495859 | Addgene NGS Result
AGCGTGTTGCCAACAACCGCGGGGACTTCAGGTGGCCCCGAACTCTGGCTGGCATCACAGCCTACCAGTC
CTGCCTGCAGTATCCCTTCACCTCAGTGCCCCTGGGCGGGGGTGCCCCGGGCACCCGAGCCTCCCGCCGG
TGTGACCGTGCCGGCCGCTGGGAGCCAGGGGACTACTCCCACTGTCTCTACACCAACGACATCACCAGGG
TGCTGTACACCTTCGTGCTGATGCCCATCAATGCCTCCAATGCGCTGACCCTGGCTCACCAGCTGCGCGT
GTACACAGCCGAGGCCGCTAGCTTTTCAGACATGATGGATGTAGTCTATGTGGCTCAGATGATCCAGAAA
TTTTTGGGTTATGTCGACCAGATCAAAGAGCTGGTAGAGGTGATGGTGGACATGGCCAGCAACCTGATGC
TGGTGGACGAGCACCTGCTGTGGCTGGCCCAGCGCGAGGACAAGGCCTGCAGCCGCATCGTGGGTGCCCT
GGAGCGCATTGGGGGGGCCGCCCTCAGCCCCCATGCCCAGCACATCTCAGTGAATGCGAGGAACGTGGCA
TTGGAGGCCTACCTCATCAAGCCGCACAGCTACGTGGGCCTGACCTGCACAGCCTTCCAGAGGAGGGAGG
GAGGGGTGCCGGGCACACGGCCAGGAAGCCCTGGCCAGAACCCCCCACCTGAGCCCGAGCCCCCAGCTGA
CCAGCAGCTCCGCTTCCGCTGCACCACCGGGAGGCCCAATGTTTCTCTGTCGTCCTTCCACATCAAGAAC
AGCGTGGCCCTGGCCTCCATCCAGCTGCCCCCGAGTCTATTCTCATCCCTTCCGGCTGCCCTGGCTCCCC
CGGTGCCCCCAGACTGCACCCTGCAACTGCTCGTCTTCCGAAATGGCCGCCTCTTCCACAGCCACAGCAA
CACCTCCCGCCCTGGAGCTGCTGGGCCTGGCAAGAGGCGTGGCGTGGCCACCCCCGTCATCTTCGCAGGA
ACCAGTGGCTGTGGCGTGGGAAACCTGACAGAGCCAGTGGCCGTTTCGCTGCGGCACTGGGCTGAGGGAG
CCGAACCTGTGGCCGCTTGGTGGAGCCAGGAGGGGCCCGGGGAGGCTGGGGGCTGGACCTCGGAGGGCTG
CCAGCTCCGCTCCAGCCAGCCCAATGTCAGCGCCCTGCACTGCCAGCACTTGGGCAATGTGGCCGTGCTC
ATGGAGCTGACTCGACTAGAGCCTAGAGGCCCTACCATCAAGCCCTGTCCTCCATGCAAATGCCCCGCTC
CTAATCTGCTCGGCGGACCCAGCGTGTTCATCTTCCCACCTAAGATCAAGGACGTGCTGATGATCTCTCT
GAGCCCCATCGTGACCTGCGTGGTGGTGGATGTGTCCGAGGACGATCCCGATGTGCAGATCAGTTGGTTC
GTGAACAACGTGGAAGTGCACACAGCCCAGACACAGACCCACAGAGAGGACTACAACAGCACCCTGAGAG
TGGTGTCTGCCCTGCCTATCCAGCACCAGGATTGGATGAGCGGCAAAGAATTCAAGTGCAAAGTGAACAA
CAAGGACCTGCCTGCTCCTATCGAGCGGACCATCTCTAAGCCTAAGGGCTCTGTTAGAGCCCCTCAGGTG
TACGTGCTGCCTCCTCCAGAGGAAGAGATGACCAAGAAACAAGTGACCCTGACCTGCATGGTCACCGACT
TCATGCCCGAGGACATCTACGTGGAATGGACCAACAACGGCAAGACCGAGCTGAACTACAAGAACACCGA
GCCTGTGCTGGACAGCGACGGCAGCTACTTCATGTACAGCAAGCTGCGCGTGGAAAAGAAGAACTGGGTC
GAGCGGAACAGCTACAGCTGCTCTGTGGTGCACGAGGGCCTGCACAATCACCACACCACCAAGAGCTTCA
GCAGAACCCCTGGCAAGTGAGCGGCCGCTCGAGTCTAGAGGGCCCGTTTAAACCCGCTGATCAGCCTCGA
CTGTGCCTTCTAGTTGCCAGCCATCTGTTGTTTGCCCCTCCCCCGTGCCTTCCTTGACCCTGGAAGGTGC
CACTCCCACTGTCCTTTCCTAATAAAATGAGGAAATTGCATCGCATTGTCTGAGTAGGTGTCATTCTATT
CTGGGGGGTGGGGTGGGGCAGGACAGCAAGGGGGAGGATTGGGAAGACAATAGCAGGCATGCTGGGGATG
CGGTGGGCTCTATGGCTTCTGAGGCGGAAAGAACCAGCTGGGGCTCTAGGGGGTATCCCC
[124 nt withheld, positions 2231-2354]
C
[91 nt withheld, positions 2356-2446]
A
[49 nt withheld, positions 2448-2496]
CCTTTGACGTTGGAGTCCACGTTCTTT
[37 nt withheld, positions 2524-2560]
ACCCTATCTCGGTCTATTCTTTTGATTTATAAGGGATTTTGCCGATTTCGGCCTATTGGTTAAAAAATGA
GCTGATTTAACAAAAATTTAACGCGAATTAATTCTGTGGAATGTGTGTCAGTTAGGGTGTGGAAAGTCCC
CAGGCTCCCCAGCAGGCAGAAGTATGCAAAGCATGCATCTCAATTAGTCAGCAACCAGGTGTGGAAAGTC
CCCAGGCTCCCCAGCAGGCAGAAGTATGCAAAGCATGCATCTCAATTAGTCAGCAACCATAGTCCCGCCC
CTAACTCCGCCCATCCCGCCCCTAACTCCGCCCAGTTCCGCCCATTCTCCGCCCCATGGCTGACTAATTT
TTTTTATTTATGCAGAGGCCGAGGCCGCCTCTGCCTCTGAGCTATTCCAGAAGTAGTGAGGAGGCTTTTT
TGGAGGCCTAGGCTTTTGCAAAAAGCTCCCGGGAGCTTGTATATCCATTTTCGGATCTGATCAAGAGACA
GGATGAGGATCGTTTCGCATGATTGAACAAGATGGATTGCACGCAGGTTCTCCGGCCGCTTGGGTGGAGA
GGCTATTCGGCTATGACTGGGCACAACAGACAATCGGCTGCTCTGATGCCGCCGTGTTCCGGCTGTCAGC
GCAGGGGCGCCCGGTTCTTTTTGTCAAGACCGACCTGTCCGGTGCCCTGAATGAACTGCAGGACGAGGCA
GCGCGGCTATCGTGGCTGGCCACGACGGGCGTTCCTTGCGCAGCTGTGCTCGACGTTGTCACTGAAGCGG
GAAGGGACTGGCTGCTATTGGGCGAAGTGCCGGGGCAGGATCTCCTGTCATCTCACCTTGCTCCTGCCGA
GAAAGTATCCATCATGGCTGATGCAATGCGGCGGCTGCATACGCTTGATCCGGCTACCTGCCCATTCGAC
CACCAAGCGAAACATCGCATCGAGCGAGCACGTACTCGGATGGAAGCCGGTCTTGTCGATCAGGATGATC
TGGACGAAGAGCATCAGGGGCTCGCGCCAGCCGAACTGTTCGCCAGGCTCAAGGCGCGCATGCCCGACGG
CGAGGATCTCGTCGTGACCCATGGCGATGCCTGCTTGCCGAATATCATGGTGGAAAATGGCCGCTTTTCT
GGATTCATCGACTGTGGCCGGCTGGGTGTGGCGGACCGCTATCAGGACATAGCGTTGGCTACCCGTGATA
TTGCTGAAGAGCTTGGCGGCGAATGGGCTGACCGCTTCCTCGTGCTTTACGGTATCGCCGCTCCCGATTC
GCAGCGCATCGCCTTCTATCGCCTTCTTGACGAGTTCTTCTGAGCGGGACTCTGGGGTTCGAAATGACCG
ACCAAGCGACGCCCAACCTGCCATCACGAGATTTCGATTCCACCGCCGCCTTCTATGAAAGGTTGGGCTT
CGGAATCGTTTTCCGGGACGCCGGCTGGATGATCCTCCAGCGCGGGGATCTCATGCTGGAGTTCTTCGCC
CACCCCAACTTGTTTATTGCAGCTTATAATGGTTACAAATAAAGCAATAGCATCACAAATTTCACAAATA
AAGCATTTTTTTCACTGCATTCTAGTTGTGGTTTGTCCAAACTCATCAATGTATCTTATCATGTCTGTAT
ACCGTCGACCTCTAGCTAGAGCTTGGCGTAATCATGGTCATAGCTGTTTCCTGTGTGAAATTGTTATCCG
CTCACAATTCCACACAACATACGAGCCGGAAGCATAAAGTGTAAAGCCTGGGGTGCCTAATGAGTGAGCT
AACTCACATTAATTGCGTTGCGCTCACTGCCCGCTTTCCAGTCGGGAAACCTGTCGTGCCAGCTGCATTA
ATGAATCGGCCAACGCGCGGGGAGAGGCGGTTTGCGTATTGGGCGCTCTTCCGCTTCCTCGCTCACTGAC
TCGCTGCGCTCGGTCGTTCGGCTGCGGCGAGCGGTATCAGCTCACTCAAAGGCGGTAATACGGTTATCCA
CAGAATCAGGGGATAACGCAGGAAAGAACATGTGAGCAAAAGGCCAGCAAAAGGCCAGGAACCGTAAAAA
GGCCGCGTTGCTGGCGTTTTTCCATAGGCTCCGCCCCCCTGACGAGCATCACAAAAATCGACGCTCAAGT
CAGAGGTGGCGAAACCCGACAGGACTATAAAGATACCAGGCGTTTCCCCCTGGAAGCTCCCTCGTGCGCT
CTCCTGTTCCGACCCTGCCGCTTACCGGATACCTGTCCGCCTTTCTCCCTTCGGGAAGCGTGGCGCTTTC
TCATAGCTCACGCTGTAGGTATCTCAGTTCGGTGTAGGTCGTTCGCTCCAAGCTGGGCTGTGTGCACGAA
CCCCCCGTTCAGCCCGACCGCTGCGCCTTATCCGGTAACTATCGTCTTGAGTCCAACCCGGTAAGACACG
ACTTATCGCCACTGGCAGCAGCCACTGGTAACAGGATTAGCAGAGCGAGGTATGTAGGCGGTGCTACAGA
GTTCTTGAAGTGGTGGCCTAACTACGGCTACACTAGAAGAACAGTATTTGGTATCTGCGCTCTGCTGAAG
CCAGTTACCTTCGGAAAAAGAGTTGGTAGCTCTTGATCCGGCAAACAAACCACCGCTGGTAGCGGTGGTT
TTTTTGTTTGCAAGCAGCAGATTACGCGCAGAAAAAAAGGATCTCAAGAAGATCCTTTGATCTTTTCTAC
GGGGTCTGACGCTCAGTGGAACGAAAACTCACGTTAAGGGATTTTGGTCATGAGATTATCAAAAAGGATC
TTCACCTAGATCCTTTTAAATTAAAAATGAAGTTTTAAATCAATCTAAAGTATATATGAGTAAACTTGGT
CTGACAGTTACCAATGCTTAATCAGTGAGGCACCTATCTCAGCGATCTGTCTATTTCGTTCATCCATAGT
TGCCTGACTCCCCGTCGTGTAGATAACTACGATACGGGAGGGCTTACCATCTGGCCCCAGTGCTGCAATG
ATACCGCGAGACCCACGCTCACCGGCTCCAGATTTATCAGCAATAAACCAGCCAGCCGGAAGGGCCGAGC
GCAGAAGTGGTCCTGCAACTTTATCCGCCTCCATCCAGTCTATTAATTGTTGCCGGGAAGCTAGAGTAAG
TAGTTCGCCAGTTAATAGTTTGCGCAACGTTGTTGCCATTGCTACAGGCATCGTGGTGTCACGCTCGTCG
TTTGGTATGGCTTCATTCAGCTCCGGTTCCCAACGATCAAGGCGAGTTACATGATCCCCCATGTTGTGCA
AAAAAGCGGTTAGCTCCTTCGGTCCTCCGATCGTTGTCAGAAGTAAGTTGGCCGCAGTGTTATCACTCAT
GGTTATGGCAGCACTGCATAATTCTCTTACTGTCATGCCATCCGTAAGATGCTTTTCTGTGACTGGTGAG
TACTCAACCAAGTCATTCTGAGAATAGTGTATGCGGCGACCGAGTTGCTCTTGCCCGGCGTCAATACGGG
ATAATACCGCGCCACATAGCAGAACTTTAAAAGTGCTCATCATTGGAAAACGTTCTTCGGGGCGAAAACT
CTCAAGGATCTTACCGCTGTTGAGATCCAGTTCGATGTAACCCACTCGTGCACCCAACTGATCTTCAGCA
TCTTTTACTTTCACCAGCGTTTCTGGGTGAGCAAAAACAGGAAGGCAAAATGCCGCAAAAAAGGGAATAA
GGGCGACACGGAAATGTTGAATACTCATACTCTTCCTTTTTCAATATTATTGAAGCATTTATCAGGGTTA
TTGTCTCATGAGCGGATACATATTTGAATGTATTTAGAAAAATAAACAAATAGGGGTTCCGCGCACATTT
CCCCGAAAAGTGCCACCTGACGTCGACGGATCGGGAGATCTCCCGATCCCCTATGGTGCACTCTCAGTAC
AATCTGCTCTGATGCCGCATAGTTAAGCCAGTATCTGCTCCCTGCTTGTGTGTTGGAGGTCGCTGAGTAG
TGCGCGAGCAAAATTTAAGCTACAACAAGGCAAGGCTTGACCGACAATTGCATGAAGAATCTGCTTAGGG
TTAGGCGTTTTGCGCTGCTTCGCGATGTACGGGCCAGATATACGCGTTGACATTGATTATTGACTAGTTA
TTAATAGTAATCAATTACGGGGTCATTAGTTCATAGCCCATATATGGAGTTCCGCGTTACATAACTTACG
GTAAATGGCCCGCCTGGCTGACCGCCCAACGACCCCCGCCCATTGACGTCAATAATGACGTATGTTCCCA
TAGTAACGCCAATAGGGACTTTCCATTGACGTCAATGGGTGGAGTATTTACGGTAAACTGCCCACTTGGC
AGTACATCAAGTGTATCATATGCCAAGTACGCCCCCTATTGACGTCAATGACGGTAAATGGCCCGCCTGG
CATTATGCCCAGTACATGACCTTATGGGACTTTCCTACTTGGCAGTACATCTACGTATTAGTCATCGCTA
TTACCATGGTGATGCGGTTTTGGCAGTACATCAATGGGCGTGGATAGCGGTTTGACTCACGGGGATTTCC
AAGTCTCCACCCCATTGACGTCAATGGGAGTTTGTTTTGGCACCAAAATCAACGGGACTTTCCAAAATGT
CGTAACAACTCCGCCCCATTGACGCAAATGGGCGGTAGGCGTGTACGGTGGGAGGTCTATATAAGCAGAG
CTCTCTGGCTAACTAGAGAACCCACTGCTTACTGGCTTATCGAAATTAATACGACTCACTATAGGGAGAC
CCAAGCTGGCTAGCGTTTAAACTTAAGCTTGGTACCGCCACCATGGAAACCGACACACTGCTGCTGTGGG
TGCTGCTTCTTTGGGTGCCCGGATCTACAGGCGCCGCTGCGCCCGGCTGCCCGCTATCCATCCGCAGCTG
CAAGTGCTCGGGGGAGCGGCCCAAGGGGCTGAGCGGCGGCGTCCCTGGCCCGGCTCGGCGGAGGGTGGTG
TGCAGCGGCGGGGACCTACCGGAGCCTCCCGAGCCCGGCCTTCTGCCTAACGGCACCGTTACCCTGCTCT
TGAGCAATAACAAGATCACGGGGCTCCGCAATGGCTCCTTCCTGGGACTGTCACTGCTGGAGAAGCTGGA
CCTGAGGAACAACATCATCAGCACAGTGCAGCCGGGCGCCTTCCTGGGCCTGGGGGAGCTGAAGCGTTTA
GATCTCTCCAACAACCGGATTGGCTGTCTCACCTCCGAGACCTTCCAGGGCCTCCCCAGGCTTCTCCGAC
TAAACATATCTGGAAACATCTTCTCCAGTCTGCAACCTGGGGTCTTTGATGAGCTGCCAGCCCTTAAGGT
TGTGGACTTGGGCACCGAGTTCCTGACCTGTGACTGCCACCTGCGCTGGCTGCTGCCCTGGGCCCAGAAT
CGCTCCCTGCAGCTGTCGGAACACACGCTCTGTGCTTACCCCAGTGCCCTGCATGCTCAGGCCCTGGGCA
GCCTCCAGGAGGCCCAGCTCTGCTGCGAGGGGGCCCTGGAGCTGCACACACACCACCTCATCCCGTCCCT
ACGCCAAGTGGTGTTCCAGGGGGATCGGCTGCCCTTCCAGTGCTCTGCCAGCTACCTGGGCAACGACACC
CGCATCCGCTGGTACCACAACCGAGCCCCTGTGGAGGGTGATGAGCAGGCGGGCATCCTCCTGGCCGAGA
GCCTCATCCACGACTGCACCTTCATCACCAGTGAGCTGACGCTGTCTCACATCGGCGTGTGGGCCTCAGG
CGAGTGGGAGTGCACCGTGTCCATGGCCCAAGGCAACGCCAGCAAGAAGGTGGAGATCGTGGTGCTGGAG
ACCTCTGCCTCCTACTGCCCCGCCG
